>Addgene plasmid #115953 | pTW322 | addgene full sequence | sequence record 227885 | Addgene NGS Result
CTTTCCTGCGTTATCCCCTGATTCTGTGGATAACCGTATTACCGCCTTTGAGTGAGCTGATACCGCTCGC
CGCAGCCGAACGACCGAGCGCAGCGAGTCAGTGAGCGAGGAAGCGGAGGAGCGCCCAATACGCAAACCGC
CTCTCCCCGCGCGTTGGCCGATTCATTAATGCAGCTGGCACGACAGGTTTCCCGACTGGAAAGCGGGCAG
TGAGCGCAACGCAATTAATACGCGTACCGCTAGCCAGGAAGAGTTTGTAGAAACGCAAAAAGGCCATCCG
TCAGGATGGCCTTCTGCTTAGTTTGATGCCTGGCAGTTTATGGCGGGCGTCCTGCCCGCCACCCTCCGGG
CCGTTGCTTCACAACGTTCAAATCCGCTCCCGGCGGATTTGTCCTACTCAGGAGAGCGTTCACCGACAAA
CAACAGATAAAACGAAAGGCCCAGTCTTCCGACTGAGCCTTTCGTTTTATTTGATGCCTGGCAGTTCCCT
ACTCTCGCGTTAACGCTAGCATGGATGTTTTCCCAGTCACGACGTTGTAAAACGACGGCCAGTCTTAAGC
TCGGCTCTTCGACTGGAGACCCCAAATAATGATTTTATTTTGACTGATAGTGACCTGTTCGTTGCAACAA
ATTGATGAGCAATGCTTTTTTATAATGCCAACTTTGTACAAAAAAGCTGAACGAGAAACGTAAAATGATA
TAAATATCAATATATTAAATTAGATTTTGCATAAAAAACAGACTACATAATACTGTAAAACACAACATAT
CCAGTCACTATGAATCAACTACTTAGATGGTATTAGTGACCTGTAGTCGACCGACAGCCTTCCAAATGTT
CTTCGGGTGATGCTGCCAACTTAGTCGACCGACAGCCTTCCAAATGTTCTTCTCAAACGGAATCGTCGTA
TCCAGCCTACTCGCTATTGTCCTCAATGCCGTATTAAATCATAAAAAGAAATAAGAAAAAGAGGTGCGAG
CCTCTTTTTTGTGTGACAAAATAAAAACATCTACCTATTCATATACGCTAGTGTCATAGTCCTGAAAATC
ATCTGCATCAAGAACAATTTCACAACTCTTATACTTTTCTCTTACAAGTCGTTCGGCTTCATCTGGATTT
TCAGCCTCTATACTTACTAAACGTGATAAAGTTTCTGTAATTTCTACTGTATCGACCTGCAGACTGGCTG
TGTATAAGGGAGCCTGACATTTATATTCCCCAGAACATCAGGTTAATGGCGTTTTTGATGTCATTTTCGC
GGTGGCTGAGATCAGCCACTTCTTCCCCGATAACGGAGACCGGCACACTGGCCATATCGGTGGTCATCAT
GCGCCAGCTTTCATCCCCGATATGCACCACCGGGTAAAGTTCACGGGAGACTTTATCTGACAGCAGACGT
GCACTGGCCAGGGGGATCACCATCCGTCGCCCGGGCGTGTCAATAATATCACTCTGTACATCCACAAACA
GACGATAACGGCTCTCTCTTTTATAGGTGTAAACCTTAAACTGCATTTCACCAGCCCCTGTTCTCGTCAG
CAAAAGAGCCGTTCATTTCAATAAACCGGGCGACCTCAGCCATCCCTTCCTGATTTTCCGCTTTCCAGCG
TTCGGCACGCAGACGACGGGCTTCATTCTGCATGGTTGTGCTTACCAGACCGGAGATATTGACATCATAT
ATGCCTTGAGCAACTGATAGCTGTCGCTGTCAACTGTCACTGTAATACGCTGCTTCATAGCATACCTCTT
TTTGACATACTTCGGGTATACATATCAGTATATATTCTTATACCGCAAAAATCAGCGCGCAAATACGCAT
ACTGTTATCTGGCTTTTAGTAAGCCGGATCCACGCGGCGTTTACGCCCCCCCTGCCACTCATCGCAGTAC
TGTTGTAATTCATTAAGCATTCTGCCGACATGGAAGCCATCACAAACGGCATGATGAACCTGAATCGCCA
GCGGCATCAGCACCTTGTCGCCTTGCGTATAATATTTGCCCATGGTGAAAACGGGGGCGAAGAAGTTGTC
CATATTGGCCACGTTTAAATCAAAACTGGTGAAACTCACCCAGGGATTGGCTGAGACGAAAAACATATTC
TCAATAAACCCTTTAGGGAAATAGGCCAGGTTTTCACCGTAACACGCCACATCTTGCGAATATATGTGTA
GAAACTGCCGGAAATCGTCGTGGTATTCACTCCAGAGCGATGAAAACGTTTCAGTTTGCTCATGGAAAAC
GGTGTAACAAGGGTGAACACTATCCCATATCACCAGCTCACCGTCTTTCATTGCCATACGGAATTCCGGA
TGAGCATTCATCAGGCGGGCAAGAATGTGAATAAAGGCCGGATAAAACTTGTGCTTATTTTTCTTTACGG
TCTTTAAAAAGGCCGTAATATCCAGCTGAACGGTCTGGTTATAGGTACATTGAGCAACTGACTGAAATGC
CTCAAAATGTTCTTTACGATGCCATTGGGATATATCAACGGTGGTATATCCAGTGATTTTTTTCTCCATT
TTAGCTTCCTTAGCTCCTGAAAATCTCGATAACTCAAAAAATACGCCCGGTAGTGATCTTATTTCATTAT
GGTGAAAGTTGGAACCTCTTACGTGCCGATCAACGTCTCATTTTCGCCAAAAGTTGGCCCAGGGCTTCCC
GGTATCAACAGGGACACCAGGATTTATTTATTCTGCGAAGTGATCTTCCGTCACAGGTATTTATTCGGCG
CAAAGTGCGTCGGGTGATGCTGCCAACTTAGTCGACTACAGGTCACTAATACCATCTAAGTAGTTGATTC
ATAGTGACTGGATATGTTGTGTTTTACAGTATTATGTAGTCTGTTTTTTATGCAAAATCTAATTTAATAT
ATTGATATTTATATCATTTTACGTTTCTCGTTCAGCTTTCTTGTACAAAGTTGGCATTATAAGAAAGCAT
TGCTTATCAATTTGTTGCAACGAACAGGTCACTATCAGTCAAAATAAAATCATTATTTGCCATCCAGCTG
ATGGTCTCCTTCACGCTGAAGAGCATCCCCTATAGTGAGTCGTATTACATGGTCATAGCTGTTTCCTGGC
AGCTCTGGCCCGTGTCTCAAAATCTCTGATGTTACATTGCACAAGATAAAAATATATCATCATGAACAAT
AAAACTGTCTGCTTACATAAACAGTAATACAAGGGGTGTTATGAGCCATATTCAACGGGAAACGTCGAGG
CCGCGATTAAATTCCAACATGGATGCTGATTTATATGGGTATAAATGGGCTCGCGATAATGTCGGGCAAT
CAGGTGCGACAATCTATCGCTTGTATGGGAAGCCCGATGCGCCAGAGTTGTTTCTGAAACATGGCAAAGG
TAGCGTTGCCAATGATGTTACAGATGAGATGGTCAGACTAAACTGGCTGACGGAATTTATGCCTCTTCCG
ACCATCAAGCATTTTATCCGTACTCCTGATGATGCATGGTTACTCACCACTGCGATCCCCGGAAAAACAG
CATTCCAGGTATTAGAAGAATATCCTGATTCAGGTGAAAATATTGTTGATGCGCTGGCAGTGTTCCTGCG
CCGGTTGCATTCGATTCCTGTTTGTAATTGTCCTTTTAACAGCGATCGCGTATTTCGTCTCGCTCAGGCG
CAATCACGAATGAATAACGGTTTGGTTGATGCGAGTGATTTTGATGACGAGCGTAATGGCTGGCCTGTTG
AACAAGTCTGGAAAGAAATGCATAAACTTTTGCCATTCTCACCGGATTCAGTCGTCACTCATGGTGATTT
CTCACTTGATAACCTTATTTTTGACGAGGGGAAATTAATAGGTTGTATTGATGTTGGACGAGTCGGAATC
GCAGACCGATACCAGGATCTTGCCATCCTATGGAACTGCCTCGGTGAGTTTTCTCCTTCATTACAGAAAC
GGCTTTTTCAAAAATATGGTATTGATAATCCTGATATGAATAAATTGCAGTTTCATTTGATGCTCGATGA
GTTTTTCTAATCAGAATTGGTTAATTGGTTGTAACACTGGCAGAGCATTACGCTGACTTGACGGGACGGC
GCAAGCTCATGACCAAAATCCCTTAACGTGAGTTACGCGTCGTTCCACTGAGCGTCAGACCCCGTAGAAA
AGATCAAAGGATCTTCTTGAGATCCTTTTTTTCTGCGCGTAATCTGCTGCTTGCAAACAAAAAAACCACC
GCTACCAGCGGTGGTTTGTTTGCCGGATCAAGAGCTACCAACTCTTTTTCCGAAGGTAACTGGCTTCAGC
AGAGCGCAGATACCAAATACTGTTCTTCTAGTGTAGCCGTAGTTAGGCCACCACTTCAAGAACTCTGTAG
CACCGCCTACATACCTCGCTCTGCTAATCCTGTTACCAGTGGCTGCTGCCAGTGGCGATAAGTCGTGTCT
TACCGGGTTGGACTCAAGACGATAGTTACCGGATAAGGCGCAGCGGTCGGGCTGAACGGGGGGTTCGTGC
ACACAGCCCAGCTTGGAGCGAACGACCTACACCGAACTGAGATACCTACAGCGTGAGCTATGAGAAAGCG
CCACGCTTCCCGAAGGGAGAAAGGCGGACAGGTATCCGGTAAGCGGCAGGGTCGGAACAGGAGAGCGCAC
GAGGGAGCTTCCAGGGGGAAACGCCTGGTATCTTTATAGTCCTGTCGGGTTTCGCCACCTCTGACTTGAG
CGTCGATTTTTGTGATGCTCGTCAGGGGGGCGGAGCCTATGGAAAAACGCCAGCAACGCGGCCTTTTTAC
GGTTCCTGGCCTTTTGCTGGCCTTTTGCTCACATGTT
Features (pLannotate 1.2.2; 14 found; start..end, strand, type, name):
    121..213     +  CDS            lacI (fragment): lac repressor; lacI; The lac repressor binds to the lac operator to inhibit transcription in E. coli. This inhibition can be relieved by adding lactose or isopropyl-β-D-thiogalactopyranoside (IPTG).
    268..295     -  terminator     rrnB T2 terminator: transcription terminator T2 from the E. coli rrnB gene
    427..470     +  terminator     rrnB T1 terminator: Escherichia coli rrnB; transcription terminator T1 from the E. coli rrnB gene
    517..553     -  CDS            lacZα (fragment): LacZα fragment of β-galactosidase; lacZ fragment
    584..815     +  protein_bind   attP1: mutant version of attP; recombination site for the Gateway® BP reaction BP Clonase™
   1018..1170    -  CDS            dpnD (fragment): DPND_STRPN - Protein predicted: Swiss-Prot protein existence level 4. From Streptococcus pneumoniae serotype 4 (strain ATCC BAA-334 / TIGR4).
   1214..1516    -  CDS            ccdB: CCDB_ECOLI - Also known as G, letB, letD. Experimental evidence at protein level: Swiss-Prot protein existence level 1. Toxic component of a type II toxin-antitoxin (TA) system, functioning in plasmid maintainence. Responsible for the post- segregational killing (PSK) of plasmid-free cells, also referred to as a plasmid addiction system. Half-life of over 2 hours. Cell killing by CcdB is accompanied by filamentation, defects in chromosome and plasmid segregation, defects in cell division, formation of anucleate cells, decreased DNA synthesis and plasmid loss. Interferes with the activity of DN
   1521..1679    -  CDS            ccdA (fragment): CCDA_ECO57 - Also known as H, letA. Experimental evidence at protein level: Swiss-Prot protein existence level 1. Antitoxin component of a type II toxin-antitoxin (TA) system which inhibits the post-segregational killing (PSK) of plasmid-free cells, also referred to as a plasmid addiction system. Binds to and blocks the activity of CcdB; will also remove bound CcdB protein from the CcdB-GyrA complex by forming a CcdA-CcdB complex, a process termed rejuvenation. Functions as a transcriptional corepressor for the ccdAB operon, repression also requires CcdB (By similarity). From Escherichia coli
   1861..2519    -  CDS            CmR: chloramphenicol acetyltransferase; cat; confers resistance to chloramphenicol
   2520..2622    -  promoter       cat promoter: promoter of the E. coli cat gene encoding chloramphenicol acetyltransferase
   2767..2998    -  protein_bind   attP2: mutant version of attP; recombination site for the Gateway® BP reaction (pDONR™221 version) BP Clonase™
   3039..3057    -  promoter       T7 promoter: promoter for bacteriophage T7 RNA polymerase
   3191..4000    +  CDS            KanR: aminoglycoside phosphotransferase; aph(3')-Ia; confers resistance to kanamycin in bacteria or G418 (Geneticin®) in eukaryotes
   4147..4735    +  rep_origin     ori: high-copy-number ColE1/pMB1/pBR322/pUC origin of replication
