[The description below was written by a language model from this plasmid's Addgene catalogue record and pLannotate feature annotations shown in this document.]
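Description:
pTW322 is a high-copy bacterial cloning vector from a synthetic biology toolkit. It is catalogued as a Gateway "Destination Vector" on a pUC19 backbone and carries a synthetic insert named "Lvl1 P1 With 3'UTR". The annotated 4,797-nt sequence shows a ColE1/pUC-type origin of replication and a kanamycin resistance gene (aph(3')-Ia) on the backbone. A counter-selectable Gateway cassette supplies a second marker, which accounts for the dual chloramphenicol and kanamycin selection. Because the cassette encodes the gyrase-poisoning toxin CcdB, the plasmid has to be maintained in a ccdB-tolerant strain.

The cassette is flanked by sites that the annotation identifies as attP1 and attP2. Between them lie ccdB, a ccdA fragment, and the chloramphenicol acetyltransferase gene with its cat promoter. attP sites are the substrates of the BP reaction and are typical of pDONR-style donor vectors, as are the rrnB T1 and T2 terminators upstream of the cassette and the T7 promoter just outside attP2. This layout therefore looks more like a donor vector than a classical attR destination vector, even though the catalogue uses the term "destination". In either case, recombination would replace the ccdB/CmR cassette with an incoming fragment. Loss of the toxin then allows growth in standard strains under kanamycin selection.

The name suggests a level 1, position 1 slot in a hierarchical assembly scheme that includes a 3' untranslated region. However, no 3'UTR element is annotated, and the record does not define its identity or any mammalian promoter. The short lacI, lacZα and dpnD fragments appear to be backbone or cassette remnants. The associated publication concerns small-molecule regulation of RNA-delivered genetic circuits in mammalian cells, so the vector was presumably used to build components of such circuits.
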