Addgene plasmid #115953: pTW322
Purpose: Destination Vector
Depositing lab: Ron Weiss. Depositing organization: Massachusetts Institute of Technology. Publication: Small-molecule-based regulation of RNA-delivered circuits in mammalian cells. Wagner TE, Becraft JR, Bodner K, Teague B, Zhang X, Woo A, Porter E, Alburquerque B, Dobosh B, Andries O, Sanders NN, Beal J, Densmore D, Kitada T, Weiss R. Nat Chem Biol. 2018 Nov;14(11):1043-1050. doi: 10.1038/s41589-018-0146-9. Epub 2018 Oct 16. PubMed 30327560.
Backbone
  Vector backbone: pUC19
  Vector type: Synthetic Biology
Growth in bacteria
  Bacterial resistance: Chloramphenicol and Kanamycin, 25 & 50 μg/mL
  Growth temperature: 37°C
  Growth strain: ccdB Survival
  Copy number: High Copy
Gene/Insert
  Gene/Insert name: Lvl1 P1 With 3'UTR
  Species: Synthetic
  Cloning method: Gateway Cloning
Terms and licenses: Academic/Nonprofit Terms; Industry Terms: Not Available to Industry
How to cite: pTW322 was a gift from Ron Weiss (Addgene plasmid # 115953 ; http://n2t.net/addgene:115953 ; RRID:Addgene_115953)
